>Addgene plasmid #60601 | pHL-H1-ccdB-mEF1a-RiH | depositor full sequence | sequence record 97111 | pHL-H1-ccdB-mEF1a-RiH sequence 6946 bps
GAAAAGTGCCACCTGACGTCGCTAGCGTTTGAACGCTGACGTCATCAACCCGCTCCAAGGAATCGCGGGC
CCAGTGTCACTAGGCGGGAACACCCAGCGCGCGTGCGCCCTGGCAGGAAGATGGCTGTGAGGGACAGGGG
AGTGGCGCCCTGCAATATTTGCATGTCGCTATGTGTTCTGGGAAATCACCATAAACGTGAAATGTCTTTG
GATTTGGGAATCTTATAAGTTCTGTATGAGACCACTTGGATCCGGCTTACTAAAAGCCAGATAACAGTAT
GCGTATTTGCGCGCTGATTTTTGCGGTATAAGAATATATACTGATATGTATACCCGAAGTATGTCAAAAA
GAGGTATGCTATGAAGCAGCGTATTACAGTGACAGTTGACAGCGACAGCTATCAGTTGCTCAAGGCATAT
ATGATGTCAATATCTCCGGTCTGGTAAGCACAACCATGCAGAATGAAGCCCGTCGTCTGCGTGCCGAACG
CTGGAAAGCGGAAAATCAGGAAGGGATGGCTGAGGTCGCCCGGTTTATTGAAATGAACGGCTCTTTTGCT
GACGAGAACAGGGGCTGGTGAAATGCAGTTTAAGGTTTACACCTATAAAAGAGAGAGCCGTTATCGTCTG
TTTGTGGATGTACAGAGTGATATTATTGACACGCCCGGGCGACGGATGGTGATCCCCCTGGCCAGTGCAC
GTCTGCTGTCAGATAAAGTCTCCCGTGAACTTTACCCGGTGGTGCATATCGGGGATGAAAGCTGGCGCAT
GATGACCACCGATATGGCCAGTGTGCCGGTCTCCGTTATCGGGGAAGAAGTGGCTGATCTCAGCCACCGC
GAAAATGACATCAAAAACGCCATTAACCTGATGTTCTGGGGAATATAAATGTCAGGCTCCCTTATACACA
GCCAGTCTGCAGGTCGACCATAGTGACTGGATATGTTGTGTTTTACAGTATTATGTAGTCTGTTTTTTAT
GCAAAATCTAATTTAATATATTGATATTTATATCATTTTACGTTTCTCGTTCAGCTTTCTTGTACAAAGT
GGTGATCTAGCTAAAACGCGGCCTCGAATCGAATTCAAACCCGGGCGATCGCTCTAGACTAGTGCGGCCG
CCCCTCCCCCACAGCAGGGGCGGGGTCCCGCGCCCACCGGAAGGAGCGGGCTCGGGGCGGGCGGCGCTGA
TTGGCCGGGGCGGGCCTGACGCCGACGCGGCTATAAGAGACCACAAGCGACCCGCAGGGCCAGACGTTCT
TCGCCGAAGCTTGCCGTCAGAACGCAGGTGAGGGGCGGGTGTGGCTTCCGCGGGCCGCCGAGCTGGAGGT
CCTGCTCCGAGCGGGCCGGGCCCCGCTGTCGTCGGCGGGGATTAGCTGCGAGCATTCCCGCTTCGAGTTG
CGGGCGGCGCGGGAGGCAGAGTGCGAGGCCTAGCGGCAACCCCGTAGCCTCGCCTCGTGTCCGGCTTGAG
GCCTAGCGTGGTGTCCGCGCCGCCGCCGCGTGCTACTCCGGCCGCACTCTGGTCTTTTTTTTTTTTGTTG
TTGTTGCCCTGCTGCCTTCGATTGCCGTTCAGCAATAGGGGCTAACAAAGGGAGGGTGCGGGGCTTGCTC
GCCCGGAGCCCGGAGAGGTCATGGTTGGGGAGGAATGGAGGGACAGGAGTGGCGGCTGGGGCCCGCCCGC
CTTCGGAGCACATGTCCGACGCCACCTGGATGGGGCGAGGCCTGGGGTTTTTCCCGAAGCAACCAGGCTG
GGGTTAGCGTGCCGAGGCCATGTGGCCCCAGCACCCGGCACGATCTGGCTTGGCGGCGCCGCGTTGCCCT
GCCTCCCTAACTAGGGTGAGGCCATCCCGTCCGGCACCAGTTGCGTGCGTGGAAAGATGGCCGCTCCCGG
GCCCTGTTGCAAGGAGCTCAAAATGGAGGACGCGGCAGCCCGGTGGAGCGGGCGGGTGAGTCACCCACAC
AAAGGAAGAGGGCCTGGTCCCTCACCGGCTGCTGCTTCCTGTGACCCCGTGGTCCTATCGGCCGCAATAG
TCACCTCGGGCTTTTGAGCACGGCTAGTCGCGGCGGGGGGAGGGGATGTAATGGCGTTGGAGTTTGTTCA
CATTTGGTGGGTGGAGACTAGTCAGGCCAGCCTGGCGCTGGAAGTCATTTTTGGAATTTGTCCCCTTGAG
TTTTGAGCGGAGCTAATTCTCGGGCTTCTTAGCGGTTCAAAGGTATCTTTTAAACCCTTTTTTAGGTGTT
GTGAAAACCACCGCTAATTCAAAGCAACCGGTGATATCGGATCACCATGGCCTCCTCCGAGGACGTCATC
AAGGAGTTCATGCGCTTCAAGGTGCGCATGGAGGGCTCCGTGAACGGCCACGAGTTCGAGATCGAGGGCG
AGGGCGAGGGCCGCCCCTACGAGGGCACCCAGACCGCCAAGCTGAAGGTGACCAAGGGCGGCCCCCTGCC
CTTCGCCTGGGACATCCTGTCCCCTCAGTTCCAGTACGGCTCCAAGGCCTACGTGAAGCACCCCGCCGAC
ATCCCCGACTACTTGAAGCTGTCCTTCCCCGAGGGCTTCAAGTGGGAGCGCGTGATGAACTTCGAGGACG
GCGGCGTGGTGACCGTGACCCAGGACTCCTCCCTGCAGGACGGCGAGTTCATCTACAAGGTGAAGCTGCG
CGGCACCAACTTCCCCTCCGACGGCCCCGTAATGCAGAAGAAGACCATGGGCTGGGAGGCCTCCACCGAG
CGGATGTACCCCGAGGACGGCGCCCTGAAGGGCGAGATCAAGATGAGGCTGAAGCTGAAGGACGGCGGCC
ACTACGACGCCGAGGTCAAGACCACCTACATGGCCAAGAAGCCCGTGCAGCTGCCCGGCGCCTACAAGAC
CGACATCAAGCTGGACATCACCTCCCACAACGAGGACTACACCATCGTGGAACAGTACGAGCGCGCCGAG
GGCCGCCACTCCACCGGCGCCTAATACCTAGGAGCAGGTTTCCCCAATGACACAAAACGTGCAACTTGAA
ACTCCGCCTGGTCTTTCCAGGTCTAGAGGGGTAACACTTTGTACTGCGTTTGGCTCCACGCTCGATCCAC
TGGCGAGTGTTAGTAACAGCACTGTTGCTTCGTAGCGGAGCATGACGGCCGTGGGAACTCCTCCTTGGTA
ACAAGGACCCACGGGGCCAAAAGCCACGCCCACACGGGCCCGTCATGTGTGCAACCCCAGCACGGCGACT
TTACTGCGAAACCCACTTTAAAGTGACATTGAAACTGGTACCCACACACTGGTGACAGGCTAAGGATGCC
CTTCAGGTACCCCGAGGTAACACGCGACACTCGGGATCTGAGAAGGGGACTGGGGCTTCTATAAAAGCGC
TCGGTTTAAAAAGCTTCTATGCCTGAATAGGTGACCGGAGGTCGGCACCTTTCCTTTGCAATTACTGACC
CTATGAATACAACTGACTGTTTGACAATTAATCATCGGCATAGTATATCGGCATAGTATAATACGACTCA
CTATAGGAGGGCCACCATGAAGAAACCTGAACTGACAGCAACTTCTGTTGAGAAGTTTCTCATTGAAAAA
TTTGATTCTGTTTCTGATCTCATGCAGCTGTCTGAAGGTGAAGAAAGCAGAGCCTTTTCTTTTGATGTTG
GAGGAAGAGGTTATGTTCTGAGGGTCAATTCTTGTGCTGATGGTTTTTACAAAGACAGATATGTTTACAG
ACACTTTGCCTCTGCTGCTCTGCCAATTCCAGAAGTTCTGGACATTGGAGAATTTTCTGAATCTCTCACC
TACTGCATCAGCAGAAGAGCACAAGGAGTCACTCTCCAGGATCTCCCTGAAACTGAGCTGCCAGCTGTTC
TGCAACCTGTTGCTGAAGCAATGGATGCCATTGCAGCAGCTGATCTGAGCCAAACCTCTGGATTTGGTCC
TTTTGGTCCCCAAGGCATTGGTCAGTACACCACTTGGAGGGATTTCATTTGTGCCATTGCTGATCCTCAT
GTCTATCACTGGCAGACTGTGATGGATGACACAGTTTCTGCTTCTGTTGCTCAGGCACTGGATGAACTCA
TGCTGTGGGCAGAAGATTGTCCTGAAGTCAGACACCTGGTCCATGCTGATTTTGGAAGCAACAATGTTCT
GACAGACAATGGCAGAATCACTGCAGTCATTGACTGGTCTGAAGCCATGTTTGGAGATTCTCAATATGAG
GTTGCCAACATTTTTTTTTGGAGACCTTGGCTGGCTTGCATGGAACAACAAACAAGATATTTTGAAAGAA
GACACCCAGAACTGGCTGGTTCCCCCAGACTGAGAGCCTACATGCTCAGAATTGGCCTGGACCAACTGTA
TCAATCTCTGGTTGATGGAAACTTTGATGATGCTGCTTGGGCACAAGGAAGATGTGATGCCATTGTGAGG
TCTGGTGCTGGAACTGTTGGAAGAACTCAAATTGCAAGAAGGTCTGCTGCTGTTTGGACTGATGGATGTG
TTGAAGTTCTGGCTGACTCTGGAAACAGGAGACCCTCCACAAGACCCAGAGCCAAGGAATGAATATTAGC
TAGATTATCCCTAATACCTGCCACCCCACTCTTAATCAGTGGTGGAAGAACGGTCTCAGAACTGTTTGTT
TCAATTGGCCATTTAAGTTTAGTAGTAAAAGACTGGTTAATGATAACAATGCATCGTAAAACCTTCAGAA
GGAAAGGAGAATGTTTTGTGGACCACTTTGGTTTTCTTTTTTGCGTGTGGCAGTTTTAAGTTATTAGTTT
TTAAAATCAGTACTTTTTAATGGAAACAACTTGACCAAAAATTTGTCACAGAATTTTGAGACCCATTAAA
AAAGTTAAATGAGAAACCTGTGTGTTCCTTTGGTCAACACCGAGACATTTAGGTGAAAGACATCTAATTC
TGGTTTTACGAATCTGGAAACTTCTTGAAAATGTAATTCTTGAGTTTACCCTCGAGATTAATTAAACCGG
TCAGCTGCATTAATGAATCGGCCAACGCGCGGGGAGAGGCGGTTTGCGTATTGGGCGCTCTTCCGCTTCC
TCGCTCACTGACTCGCTGCGCTCGGTCGTTCGGCTGCGGCGAGCGGTATCAGCTCACTCAAAGGCGGTAA
TACGGTTATCCACAGAATCAGGGGATAACGCAGGAAAGAACATGTGAGCAAAAGGCCAGCAAAAGGCCAG
GAACCGTAAAAAGGCCGCGTTGCTGGCGTTTTTCCATAGGCTCCGCCCCCCTGACGAGCATCACAAAAAT
CGACGCTCAAGTCAGAGGTGGCGAAACCCGACAGGACTATAAAGATACCAGGCGTTTCCCCCTGGAAGCT
CCCTCGTGCGCTCTCCTGTTCCGACCCTGCCGCTTACCGGATACCTGTCCGCCTTTCTCCCTTCGGGAAG
CGTGGCGCTTTCTCATAGCTCACGCTGTAGGTATCTCAGTTCGGTGTAGGTCGTTCGCTCCAAGCTGGGC
TGTGTGCACGAACCCCCCGTTCAGCCCGACCGCTGCGCCTTATCCGGTAACTATCGTCTTGAGTCCAACC
CGGTAAGACACGACTTATCGCCACTGGCAGCAGCCACTGGTAACAGGATTAGCAGAGCGAGGTATGTAGG
CGGTGCTACAGAGTTCTTGAAGTGGTGGCCTAACTACGGCTACACTAGAAGAACAGTATTTGGTATCTGC
GCTCTGCTGAAGCCAGTTACCTTCGGAAAAAGAGTTGGTAGCTCTTGATCCGGCAAACAAACCACCGCTG
GTAGCGGTGGTTTTTTTGTTTGCAAGCAGCAGATTACGCGCAGAAAAAAAGGATCTCAAGAAGATCCTTT
GATCTTTTCTACGGGGTCTGACGCTCAGTGGAACGAAAACTCACGTTAAGGGATTTTGGTCATGAGATTA
TCAAAAAGGATCTTCACCTAGATCCTTTTAAATTAAAAATGAAGTTTTAAATCAATCTAAAGTATATATG
AGTAAACTTGGTCTGACAGTTACCAATGCTTAATCAGTGAGGCACCTATCTCAGCGATCTGTCTATTTCG
TTCATCCATAGTTGCCTGACTCCCCGTCGTGTAGATAACTACGATACGGGAGGGCTTACCATCTGGCCCC
AGTGCTGCAATGATACCGCGAGACCCACGCTCACCGGCTCCAGATTTATCAGCAATAAACCAGCCAGCCG
GAAGGGCCGAGCGCAGAAGTGGTCCTGCAACTTTATCCGCCTCCATCCAGTCTATTAATTGTTGCCGGGA
AGCTAGAGTAAGTAGTTCGCCAGTTAATAGTTTGCGCAACGTTGTTGCCATTGCTACAGGCATCGTGGTG
TCACGCTCGTCGTTTGGTATGGCTTCATTCAGCTCCGGTTCCCAACGATCAAGGCGAGTTACATGATCCC
CCATGTTGTGCAAAAAAGCGGTTAGCTCCTTCGGTCCTCCGATCGTTGTCAGAAGTAAGTTGGCCGCAGT
GTTATCACTCATGGTTATGGCAGCACTGCATAATTCTCTTACTGTCATGCCATCCGTAAGATGCTTTTCT
GTGACTGGTGAGTACTCAACCAAGTCATTCTGAGAATAGTGTATGCGGCGACCGAGTTGCTCTTGCCCGG
CGTCAATACGGGATAATACCGCGCCACATAGCAGAACTTTAAAAGTGCTCATCATTGGAAAACGTTCTTC
GGGGCGAAAACTCTCAAGGATCTTACCGCTGTTGAGATCCAGTTCGATGTAACCCACTCGTGCACCCAAC
TGATCTTCAGCATCTTTTACTTTCACCAGCGTTTCTGGGTGAGCAAAAACAGGAAGGCAAAATGCCGCAA
AAAAGGGAATAAGGGCGACACGGAAATGTTGAATACTCATACTCTTCCTTTTTCAATATTATTGAAGCAT
TTATCAGGGTTATTGTCTCATGAGCGGATACATATTTGAATGTATTTAGAAAAATAAACAAATAGGGGTT
CCGCGCACATTTCCCC
Features (pLannotate 1.2.2; 16 found; start..end, strand, type, name):
     31..245     +  promoter       H1 promoter: human H1 RNA promoter
    247..329     +  intron         PDK intron (fragment): pdk; modified pyruvate orthophosphate dikinase intron from Flaveria trinervia 3.0
    420..578     +  CDS            ccdA (fragment): CCDA_ECO57 - Also known as H, letA. Experimental evidence at protein level: Swiss-Prot protein existence level 1. Antitoxin component of a type II toxin-antitoxin (TA) system which inhibits the post-segregational killing (PSK) of plasmid-free cells, also referred to as a plasmid addiction system. Binds to and blocks the activity of CcdB; will also remove bound CcdB protein from the CcdB-GyrA complex by forming a CcdA-CcdB complex, a process termed rejuvenation. Functions as a transcriptional corepressor for the ccdAB operon, repression also requires CcdB (By similarity). From Escherichia coli
    583..885     +  CDS            ccdB: CCDB_ECOLI - Also known as G, letB, letD. Experimental evidence at protein level: Swiss-Prot protein existence level 1. Toxic component of a type II toxin-antitoxin (TA) system, functioning in plasmid maintainence. Responsible for the post- segregational killing (PSK) of plasmid-free cells, also referred to as a plasmid addiction system. Half-life of over 2 hours. Cell killing by CcdB is accompanied by filamentation, defects in chromosome and plasmid segregation, defects in cell division, formation of anucleate cells, decreased DNA synthesis and plasmid loss. Interferes with the activity of DN
    929..1053    -  protein_bind   attR2: mutant version of attR; recombination site for the Gateway® LR reaction LR Clonase™
   1288..2235    +  intron         mEF-1α intron: intron upstream of the start codon of mouse EF-1α
   2287..2964    +  CDS            mRFP1: monomeric derivative of DsRed (Campbell et al., 2002) mammalian codon-optimized
   2973..3417    +  misc_feature   FMDV IRES: internal ribosome entry site (IRES) of the foot-and-mouth disease virus
   3451..3469    +  promoter       tac promoter (fragment): strong E. coli promoter; hybrid between the trp and lac UV5 promoters
   3489..3507    +  promoter       T7 promoter: promoter for bacteriophage T7 RNA polymerase
   3517..4539    +  CDS            hph: KHYB_ECOLX - Experimental evidence at protein level: Swiss-Prot protein existence level 1. The aminoglycoside phosphotransferases achieve inactivation of their antibiotic substrates by phosphorylation. Only phosphorylates hygromycin and closely related compounds such as demethyl analogs and destomycin. From Escherichia coli.
   4554..4946    +  polyA_signal   EF-1α poly(A) signal (fragment): human EF-1α polyadenylation signal
   4972..5028    -  CDS            lacI (fragment): lac repressor; lacI; The lac repressor binds to the lac operator to inhibit transcription in E. coli. This inhibition can be relieved by adding lactose or isopropyl-β-D-thiogalactopyranoside (IPTG).
   5211..5799    -  rep_origin     ori: high-copy-number ColE1/pMB1/pBR322/pUC origin of replication
   5970..6830    -  CDS            AmpR: β-lactamase; bla; confers resistance to ampicillin, carbenicillin, and related antibiotics
   6831..6935    -  promoter       AmpR promoter: bla
