[The description below was written by a language model from this plasmid's Addgene catalogue record and pLannotate feature annotations shown in this document.]
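Description:
pHL-H1-ccdB-mEF1a-RiH is a 6.9 kb mammalian expression plasmid that serves as an empty cloning vector for CRISPR single-guide RNAs. It is built on the small pHL-MCS1 backbone. In bacteria it replicates from a high-copy ColE1/pUC-type origin and is selected with ampicillin through the β-lactamase gene and its native promoter. Because the uncut vector carries an intact ccdB toxin gene, it has to be maintained in a ccdB-tolerant E. coli strain such as DB3.1.

The plasmid contains two functional units. The first is a human H1 RNA polymerase III promoter followed by a stuffer that holds ccdB, a partial ccdA fragment and an attR2 site, which suggests the stuffer was taken from a Gateway-type cassette. According to the record, the sgRNA is cloned into the BamHI–EcoRI site. If, as the layout implies, this replaces the ccdB stuffer, uncut parental vector would be counter-selected in ordinary ccdB-sensitive strains, and H1 would then drive transcription of the guide. The feature table does not annotate an sgRNA scaffold, so the record does not show whether the scaffold is already in the vector or must come in with the insert.

The second unit is the "RiH" cassette. By the plasmid name it is driven by mouse EF-1α regulatory sequences, although only the mEF-1α intron is annotated. The cassette encodes mRFP1, an FMDV IRES and the hygromycin phosphotransferase gene (hph), and it ends in an EF-1α polyadenylation signal. The IRES allows both proteins to be translated from a single transcript, so transfected cells can be identified by red fluorescence and enriched with hygromycin. No Cas9 is encoded, so the nuclease has to be supplied separately. The associated publication used this system for correction of the dystrophin gene in patient-derived induced pluripotent stem cells.
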