Addgene plasmid #60601: pHL-H1-ccdB-mEF1a-RiH
Purpose: Cloning vector for CRISPR-sgRNA (into the BamHI-EcoRI site), expresses RFP and hygromycin resistance gene.
Depositing lab: Akitsu Hotta. Depositing organization: Kyoto University, Center for iPS Cell Research and Application. Publication: Precise Correction of the Dystrophin Gene in Duchenne Muscular Dystrophy Patient Induced Pluripotent Stem Cells by TALEN and CRISPR-Cas9. Li HL, Fujimoto N, Sasakawa N, Shirai S, Ohkame T, Sakuma T, Tanaka M, Amano N, Watanabe A, Sakurai H, Yamamoto T, Yamanaka S, Hotta A. Stem Cell Reports. 2014 Nov 25. pii: S2213-6711(14)00335-X. doi: 10.1016/j.stemcr.2014.10.013. PubMed 25434822.
Backbone
  Vector backbone: pHL-MCS1
  Backbone manufacturer: Hotta Lab, CiRA
  Backbone size w/o insert (bp): 2043
  Total vector size (bp): 6946
  Vector type: Mammalian Expression, CRISPR
  Selectable markers: Hygromycin
Growth in bacteria
  Bacterial resistance: Ampicillin, 100 μg/mL
  Growth temperature: 37°C
  Growth strain: DB3.1
  Growth instructions: ccdB resistant strain of E.coli is required.
  Copy number: High Copy
Gene/Insert 1
  Gene/Insert name: Red Fluorescent Protein (alt name: mRFP1)
  Species: Discosoma sp
  Insert size (bp): 678
  Cloning method: Restriction Enzyme; 5′ cloning site EcoRV (not destroyed); 3′ cloning site BlnI (not destroyed)
  Sequencing primers: 5′ N.A.; 3′ N.A.
Gene/Insert 2
  Gene/Insert name: Hygromycin resistance gene (alt name: HygroR)
  Species: E.coli
  Insert size (bp): 1026
  Cloning method: Unknown
  Sequencing primers: 5′ N.A.; 3′ N.A.
Terms and licenses: Academic/Nonprofit Terms; Industry Terms: Not Available to Industry
How to cite: pHL-H1-ccdB-mEF1a-RiH was a gift from Akitsu Hotta (Addgene plasmid # 60601 ; http://n2t.net/addgene:60601 ; RRID:Addgene_60601)
