>Addgene plasmid #60601 | pHL-H1-ccdB-mEF1a-RiH | addgene partial sequence | sequence record 100252 | H1 5'-tcgctatgtgttctgggaaa-3'
ATCTTATAAGTTCTGTATGAGACCACTTGGATCCGGCTTACTAAAAGCCAGATAACAGTATGCGTATTTG
CGCGCTGATTTTTGCGGTATAAGAATATATACTGATATGTATACCCGAAGTATGTCAAAAAGAGGTATGC
TATGAAGCAGCGTATTACAGTGACAGTTGACAGCGACAGCTATCAGTTGCTCAAGGCATATATGATGTCA
ATATCTCCGGTCTGGTAAGCACAACCATGCAGAATGAAGCCCGTCGTCTGCGTGCCGAACGCTGGAAAGC
GGAAAATCAGGAAGGGATGGCTGAGGTCGCCCGGTTTATTGAAATGAACGGCTCTTTTGCTGACGAGAAC
AGGGGCTGGTGAAATGCAGTTTAAGGTTTACACCTATAAAAGAGAGAGCCGTTATCGTCTGTTTGTGGAT
GTACAGAGTGATATTATTGACACGCCCGGGCGACGGATGGTGATCCCCCTGGCCAGTGCACGTCTGCTGT
CAGATAAAGTCTCCCGTGAACTTTACCCGGTGGTGCATATCGGGGATGAAAGCTGGCGCATGATGACCAC
CGATATGGCCAGTGTGCCGGTCTCCGTTATCGGGGAAGAAGTGGCTGATCTCAGCCACCGCGAAAATGAC
ATCAAAAACGCCATTAACCTGATGTTCTGGGGAATATAAATGTCAGGCTCCCTTATACACAGCCAGTCTG
CAGGTCGACCATAGTGACTGGATATGTTGTGTT
