>Addgene plasmid #60601 | pHL-H1-ccdB-mEF1a-RiH | addgene partial sequence | sequence record 100261 | mEF1-Fwd 5'-TTTTGAGCGGAGCTAATTCTCGGG-3'
AACCCTTTTTTAGGTGTTGTGAAAACCACCGCTAATTCAAAGCAACCGGTGATATCGGATCACCATGGCC
TCCTCCGAGGACGTCATCAAGGAGTTCATGCGCTTCAAGGTGCGCATGGAGGGCTCCGTGAACGGCCACG
AGTTCGAGATCGAGGGCGAGGGCGAGGGCCGCCCCTACGAGGGCACCCAGACCGCCAAGCTGAAGGTGAC
CAAGGGCGGCCCCCTGCCCTTCGCCTGGGACATCCTGTCCCCTCAGTTCCAGTACGGCTCCAAGGCCTAC
GTGAAGCACCCCGCCGACATCCCCGACTACTTGAAGCTGTCCTTCCCCGAGGGCTTCAAGTGGGAGCGCG
TGATGAACTTCGAGGACGGCGGCGTGGTGACCGTGACCCAGGACTCCTCCCTGCAGGACGGCGAGTTCAT
CTACAAGGTGAAGCTGCGCGGCACCAACTTCCCCTCCGACGGCCCCGTAATGCA
